>Addgene plasmid #236705 | pAAVLINKv1-pCALM1-Cre-3' IQGAP3 | addgene full sequence | sequence record 476855 | Addgene NGS Result
AGATGGCGATTAGGTAAGTATCAAGGTTACAAGACAGGTTTAAGGAGACCAATAACTAGTATAACTTCGT
ATAGGATACTTTATAGCAATTTATGAAACTGGGCTTGTCGAGACAGAGAAGACTCTTGCGTTTCTGATAG
GCACCTATTGGTCTTACTGACATCCACTTTGCCTTTCTCTCCACAGGTGGAGCAGCCCCAGGACGTGGTG
ACAGGCAACCCAACAGTGGTGAGGCTGGTGGTGAGATTCTACCGTAATGGGCGGGGACAGAGTGCCCTGC
AGGAGATTCTGGGCAAGGTTATCCAGGATGTGCTAGAAGACAAAGTGCTCAGCGTCCACACAGACCCTGT
CCACCTCTATAAGAACTGGATCAACCAGACTGAGGCCCAGACAGGGCAGCGCAGCCATCTCCCATATGAT
GTCACCCCGGAGCAGGCCTTGAGCCACCCCGAGGTCCAGAGACGACTGGACATCGCCCTACGCAACCTCC
TCGCCATGACTGATAAGTTCCTTTTAGCCATCACCTCATCTGTGGACCAAATTCCGTATGGGATGCGATA
TGTGGCCAAAGTCCTGAAGGCAACTCTGGCAGAGAAATTCCCTGACGCCACAGACAGCGAGGTCTATAAG
GTGGTCGGGAACCTCCTGTACTACCGCTTCCTGAACCCAGCTGTGGTGGCTCCTGACGCCTTCGACATTG
TGGCCATGGCAGCTGGTGGAGCCCTGGCTGCCCCCCAGCGCCATGCCCTGGGGGCTGTGGCTCAGCTCCT
ACAGCACGCTGCGGCTGGCAAGGCCTTCTCTGGGCAGAGCCAGCACCTACGGGTCCTGAATGACTATCTG
GAGGAAACACACCTCAAGTTCAGGAAGTTCATCCATAGAGCCTGCCAGGTGCCAGAGCCAGAGGAGCGTT
TTGCAGTGGACGAGTACTCAGACATGGTGGCTGTGGCCAAACCCATGGTGTACATCACCGTGGGGGAGCT
GGTCAACACGCACAGGCTGTTGCTGGAGCACCAGGACTGCATTGCCCCTGATCACCAAGACCCCCTGCAT
GAGCTCCTGGAGGATCTTGGGGAGCTGCCCACCATCCCTGACCTTATTGGTGAGAGCATCGCTGCAGATG
GGCACACGGACCTGAGCAAGCTAGAAGTGTCCCTGACGCTGACCAACAAGTTTGAAGGACTAGAGGCAGA
TGCTGATGACTCCAACACCCGTAGCCTGCTTCTGAGCACCAAGCAGCTGTTGGCCGATATCATACAGTTC
CATCCTGGGGACACCCTCAAGGAGATCCTGTCCCTCTCGGCTTCCAGAGAGCAAGAAGCAGCCCACAAGC
AGCTGATGAGCCGACGCCAGGCCTGTACAGCCCAGACACCGGAGCCACTGCGACGACACCGCTCACTGAC
AGCTCACTCCCTCCTGCCACTGGCAGAGAAGCAGCGGCGCGTCCTGCGGAACCTACGCCGACTTGAAGCC
CTGGGGTTGGTCAGCGCCAGAAATGGCTACCAGGGGCTAGTGGACGAGCTGGCCAAGGACATCCGCAACC
AGCACAGACACAGGCACAGGCGGAAGGCAGAGCTGGTGAAGCTGCAGGCCACATTACAGGGCCTGAGCAC
TAAGACCACCTTCTATGAGGAGCAGGGTGACTACTACAGCCAGTACATCCGGGCCTGCCTGGACCACCTG
GCCCCCGACTCCAAGAGTTCTGGGAAGGGGAAGAAGCAGCCTTCTCTTCATTACACTGCTGCTCAGCTCC
TGGAAAAGGGTGTCTTGGTGGAAATTGAAGATCTTCCCGCCTCTCACTTCAGAAACGTCATCTTTGACAT
CACGCCGGGAGATGAGGCAGGAAAGTTTGAAGTAAATGCCAAGTTCCTGGGTGTGGACATGGAGCGATTT
CAGCTTCACTATCAGGATCTCCTGCAGCTCCAGTATGAGGGTGTGGCTGTCATGAAACTCTTCAACAAGG
CCAAAGTCAATGTCAACCTTCTCATCTTCCTCCTCAACAAGAAGTTTTTGCGGAAGTGTACAGACTACAA
AGACCATGACGGTGATTATAAAGATCATGACATCGACTACAAGGATGACGATGACAAGTAAGAATTCTGA
TGACTCGAGATAATCAACCTCTGGATTACAAAATTTGTGAAAGATTGACTGGTATTCTTAACTATGTTGC
TCCTTTTACGCTATGTGGATACGCTGCTTTAATGCCTTTGTATCATGCTATTGCTTCCCGTATGGCTTTC
ATTTTCTCCTCCTTGTATAAATCCTGGTTAGTTCTTGCCACGGCGGAACTCATCGCCGCCTGCCTTGCCC
GCTGCTGGACAGGGGCTCGGCTGTTGGGCACTGACAATTCCGTGGTGTTTATTTGTGAAATTTGTGATGC
TATTGCTTTATTTGTAACCATCTAGCTTTATTTGTGAAATTTGTGATGCTATTGCTTTATTTGTAACCAT
TATAAGCTGCAATAAACAAGTTAACAACAACAATTGCATTCATTTTATGTTTCAGGTTCAGGGGGAGATG
TGGGAGGTTTTTTAAAGATCTGGAGACCGGTGTGGCACGTGCGGACCGAGCGGCCGCAGGAACCCCTAGT
GATGGAGTTGGCCACTCCCTCTCTGCGCGCTCGCTCGCTCACTGAGGCCGGGCGACCAAAGGTCGCCCGA
CGCCCGGGCTTTGCCCGGGCGGCCTCAGTGAGCGAGCGAGCGCGCAGCTGCCTGCAGGGGCGCCTGATGC
GGTATTTTCTCCTTACGCATCTGTGCGGTATTTCACACCGCATA
[95 nt withheld, positions 2775-2869]
T
[46 nt withheld, positions 2871-2916]
C
[141 nt withheld, positions 2918-3058]
CCTTTGACGTTGGAGTCCACGTTCTTT
[37 nt withheld, positions 3086-3122]
ACTCTATCTCGGGCTATTCTTTTGATTTATAAGGGATTTTGCCGATTTCGGTCTATTGGTTAAAAAATGA
GCTGATTTAACAAAAATTTAACGCGAATTTTAACAAAATATTAACGTTTACAATTTTATGGTGCACTCTC
AGTACAATCTGCTCTGATGCCGCATAGTTAAGCCAGCCCCGACACCCGCCAACACCCGCTGACGCGCCCT
GACGGGCTTGTCTGCTCCCGGCATCCGCTTACAGACAAGCTGTGACCGTCTCCGGGAGCTGCATGTGTCA
GAGGTTTTCACCGTCATCACCGAAACGCGCGAGACGAAAGGGCCTCGTGATACGCCTATTTTTATAGGTT
AATGTCATGATAATAATGGTTTCTTAGACGTCAGGTGGCACTTTTCGGGGAAATGTGCGCGGAACCCCTA
TTTGTTTATTTTTCTAAATACATTCAAATATGTATCCGCTCATGAGACAATAACCCTGATAAATGCTTCA
ATAATATTGAAAAAGGAAGAGTATGAGTATTCAACATTTCCGTGTCGCCCTTATTCCCTTTTTTGCGGCA
TTTTGCCTTCCTGTTTTTGCTCACCCAGAAACGCTGGTGAAAGTAAAAGATGCTGAAGATCAGTTGGGTG
CACGAGTGGGTTACATCGAACTGGATCTCAACAGCGGTAAGATCCTTGAGAGTTTTCGCCCCGAAGAACG
TTTTCCAATGATGAGCACTTTTAAAGTTCTGCTATGTGGCGCGGTATTATCCCGTATTGACGCCGGGCAA
GAGCAACTCGGTCGCCGCATACACTATTCTCAGAATGACTTGGTTGAGTACTCACCAGTCACAGAAAAGC
ATCTTACGGATGGCATGACAGTAAGAGAATTATGCAGTGCTGCCATAACCATGAGTGATAACACTGCGGC
CAACTTACTTCTGACAACGATCGGAGGACCGAAGGAGCTAACCGCTTTTTTGCACAACATGGGGGATCAT
GTAACTCGCCTTGATCGTTGGGAACCGGAGCTGAATGAAGCCATACCAAACGACGAGCGTGACACCACGA
TGCCTGTAGCAATGGCAACAACGTTGCGCAAACTATTAACTGGCGAACTACTTACTCTAGCTTCCCGGCA
ACAATTAATAGACTGGATGGAGGCGGATAAAGTTGCAGGACCACTTCTGCGCTCGGCCCTTCCGGCTGGC
TGGTTTATTGCTGATAAATCTGGAGCCGGTGAGCGTGGGTCTCGCGGTATCATTGCAGCACTGGGGCCAG
ATGGTAAGCCCTCCCGTATCGTAGTTATCTACACGACGGGGAGTCAGGCAACTATGGATGAACGAAATAG
ACAGATCGCTGAGATAGGTGCCTCACTGATTAAGCATTGGTAACTGTCAGACCAAGTTTACTCATATATA
CTTTAGATTGATTTAAAACTTCATTTTTAATTTAAAAGGATCTAGGTGAAGATCCTTTTTGATAATCTCA
TGACCAAAATCCCTTAACGTGAGTTTTCGTTCCACTGAGCGTCAGACCCCGTAGAAAAGATCAAAGGATC
TTCTTGAGATCCTTTTTTTCTGCGCGTAATCTGCTGCTTGCAAACAAAAAAACCACCGCTACCAGCGGTG
GTTTGTTTGCCGGATCAAGAGCTACCAACTCTTTTTCCGAAGGTAACTGGCTTCAGCAGAGCGCAGATAC
CAAATACTGTTCTTCTAGTGTAGCCGTAGTTAGGCCACCACTTCAAGAACTCTGTAGCACCGCCTACATA
CCTCGCTCTGCTAATCCTGTTACCAGTGGCTGCTGCCAGTGGCGATAAGTCGTGTCTTACCGGGTTGGAC
TCAAGACGATAGTTACCGGATAAGGCGCAGCGGTCGGGCTGAACGGGGGGTTCGTGCACACAGCCCAGCT
TGGAGCGAACGACCTACACCGAACTGAGATACCTACAGCGTGAGCTATGAGAAAGCGCCACGCTTCCCGA
AGGGAGAAAGGCGGACAGGTATCCGGTAAGCGGCAGGGTCGGAACAGGAGAGCGCACGAGGGAGCTTCCA
GGGGGAAACGCCTGGTATCTTTATAGTCCTGTCGGGTTTCGCCACCTCTGACTTGAGCGTCGATTTTTGT
GATGCTCGTCAGGGGGGCGGAGCCTATGGAAAAACGCCAGCAACGCGGCCTTTTTACGGTTCCTGGCCTT
TTGCTGGCCTTTTGCTCACATGTCCTGCAGGCAGCTGCGCGCTCGCTCGCTCACTGAGGCCGCCCGGGCG
TCGGGCGACCTTTGGTCGCCCGGCCTCAGTGAGCGAGCGAGCGCGCAGAGAGGGAGTGGCCAACTCCATC
ACTAGGGGTTCCTGCGGCCGCACGCGTCGCTCTGCGCGAGGCGGCTCCGCCGCGGCGGAGGGATACGGCG
CACCATATATATATCGCGGGGCGCAGACTCGCGCTCCGGCAGTGGTGCTGGGAGTGTCGTGGACGCCGTG
CCGTTACTCGTACGCCACCATGTCCAATTTACTGACCGTACACCAAAATTTGCCTGCATTACCGGTCGAT
GCAACGAGTGATGAGGTTCGCAAGAACCTGATGGACATGTTCAGGGATCGCCAGGCGTTTTCTGAGCATA
CCTGGAAAATGCTTCTGTCCGTTTGCCGGTCGTGGGCGGCATGGTGCAAGTTGAATAACCGGAAATGGTT
TCCCGCAGAACCTGAAGATGTTCGCGATTATCTTCTATATCTTCAGGCGCGCGGTCTGGCAGTAAAAACC
ATCCAGCAACATTTGGGCCAGCTAAACATGCTTCATCGTCGGTCCGGGCTGCCACGACCAAGTGACAGCA
ATGCTGTTTCACTGGTTATGCGGCGGATCCGAAAAGAAAACGTTGATGCCGGTGAACGTGCAAAACAGGC
TCTAGCGTTCGAACGCACTGATTTCGACCAGGTTCGTTCACTCATGGAAAATAGCGATCGCTGCCAGGAT
ATACGTAATCTGGCATTTCTGGGGATTGCTTATAACACCCTGTTACGTATAGCCGAAATTGCCAGGATCA
GGGTTAAAGATATCTCACGTACTGACGGTGGGAGAATGTTAATCCATATTGGCAGAACGAAAACGCTGGT
TAGCACCGCAGGTGTAGAGAAGGCACTTAGCCTGGGGGTAACTAAACTGGTCGAGCGATGGATTTCCGTC
TCTGGTGTAGCTGATGATCCGAATAACTACCTGTTTTGCCGGGTCAGAAAAAATGGTGTTGCCGCGCCAT
CTGCCACCAGCCAGCTATCAACTCGCGCCCTGGAAGGGATTTTTGAAGCAACTCATCGATTGATTTACGG
CGCTAAGGATGACTCTGGTCAGAGATACCTGGCCTGGTCTGGACACAGTGCCCGTGTCGGAGCCGCGCGA
GATATGGCCCGCGCTGGAGTTTCAATACCGGAGATCATGCAAGCTGGTGGCTGGACCAATGTAAATATTG
TAATGAACTATATCCGTAACCTGGATAGTGAAACAGGGGCAATGGTGCGCCTGCTGGA
Features (pLannotate 1.2.2; 20 found; start..end, strand, type, name):
     14..54      +  intron         chimeric intron (fragment): chimera between introns from human β-globin and immunoglobulin heavy chain genes
     61..85      +  protein_bind   lox2272 (fragment): Cre-mediated recombination occurs in the 8-bp core sequence (GGATACTT). lox2272 sites are compatible with each other, but incompatible with loxP or loxN sites (Lee and Saito, 1988). Cre recombinase
     95..186     +  intron         chimeric intron (fragment): chimera between introns from human β-globin and immunoglobulin heavy chain genes
    184..2016    +  CDS            IQGAP3 (fragment): IQGA3_HUMAN - Experimental evidence at protein level: Swiss-Prot protein existence level 1. From Homo sapiens (Human).
   2023..2088    +  CDS            3xFLAG: three tandem FLAG® epitope tags, followed by an enterokinase cleavage site
   2112..2269    +  misc_feature   WPRE (fragment): woodchuck hepatitis virus posttranscriptional regulatory element
   2275..2359    +  misc_feature   WPRE (fragment): woodchuck hepatitis virus posttranscriptional regulatory element
   2358..2401    -  polyA_signal   SV40 poly(A) signal (fragment): SV40 polyadenylation signal
   2405..2472    -  polyA_signal   SV40 poly(A) signal (fragment): SV40 polyadenylation signal
   2578..2718    +  repeat_region  AAV2 ITR: inverted terminal repeat of adeno-associated virus serotype 2 inverted
   2723..2774    -  misc_feature   bom (fragment): basis of mobility region from pBR322
   2793..3248    +  rep_origin     f1 ori (sequence partly withheld): f1 bacteriophage origin of replication; arrow indicates direction of (+) strand synthesis
   3249..3298    -  misc_feature   bom (fragment): basis of mobility region from pBR322
   3400..3435    -  CDS            rop (fragment): Rop protein, which maintains plasmids at low copy number; rop
   3530..3634    +  promoter       AmpR promoter: bla
   3635..4495    +  CDS            AmpR: β-lactamase; bla; confers resistance to ampicillin, carbenicillin, and related antibiotics
   4666..5254    +  rep_origin     ori: high-copy-number ColE1/pMB1/pBR322/pUC origin of replication
   5327..5354    +  repeat_region  AAV2 ITR (fragment): inverted terminal repeat of adeno-associated virus serotype 2 inverted
   5383..5410    +  repeat_region  AAV2 ITR (fragment): inverted terminal repeat of adeno-associated virus serotype 2 inverted
   5592..10      +  CDS            cre (across the origin): RECR_BPP1 - Experimental evidence at protein level: Swiss-Prot protein existence level 1. Catalyzes site-specific recombination between two 34-base- pair LOXP sites. Its role is to maintain the phage genome as a monomeric unit-copy plasmid in the lysogenic state. From Escherichia phage P1 (Bacteriophage P1).
