[The description below was written by a language model from this plasmid's Addgene catalogue record and pLannotate feature annotations shown in this document.]
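Description:
pAAVLINKv1-pCALM1-Cre-3' IQGAP3 is an AAV transfer plasmid built on the pAAV-hSyn-EGFP backbone. It serves as the 3' half of an AAVLINK pair for delivering human IQGAP3, a coding sequence too large to fit in a single AAV genome. The plasmid is propagated in E. coli through a high-copy ColE1/pUC-type origin with ampicillin selection (AmpR with its own promoter), and it also carries an f1 phage origin. AAV2 inverted terminal repeats flank the payload and allow it to be packaged into recombinant AAV. One ITR is annotated in full, while the other is detected only as short fragments.

Reading across the payload, the annotated sequence contains a Cre recombinase open reading frame, which spans the numbering origin of the circular record. The catalogue lists pCALM1 as the promoter, and the plasmid name suggests it drives Cre, but no promoter feature is annotated in the region between the upstream ITR and Cre. Cre is followed by a lox2272 site embedded between two fragments of a chimeric β-globin/immunoglobulin intron. Next comes a C-terminal portion of IQGAP3 (about 1.8 kb) fused to a 3xFLAG tag, then WPRE fragments that enhance transcript expression, and SV40 polyadenylation signal fragments annotated on the reverse strand.

This layout fits a recombination-based split-gene strategy. Cre would join this genome to a partner 5' vector at matching lox2272 sites, and placing the lox site inside intron sequence should allow the junction to be spliced out, giving a seamless full-length FLAG-tagged IQGAP3 transcript. The record does not describe the partner 5' vector and refers to the associated publication for the corresponding constructs.
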