Addgene plasmid #236705: pAAVLINKv1-pCALM1-Cre-3' IQGAP3
Purpose: 3' AAVLINK plasmid for IQGAP3 expression
Depositing lab: Zhonghua Lu. Depositing organization: Shenzhen Institute of Advanced Technology (SIAT), Chinese Academy of Sciences. Publication: AAVLINK: A potent DNA-recombination method for large cargo delivery in gene therapy. Lin J, Lin Y, Liu N, Cao W, Zhang J, Wen S, Zhang Y, Liao W, Hong Z, Lin Y, Liu Q, Liu H, Li Q, Chen B, Li M, Luo Z, Yang L, Yang Y, Zheng SH, Wang Y, Chu H, Hu Y, Qin Y, Luo BX, Tian S, Chen Y, Yan T, Yang L, Wang H, Liu T, Jiang Y, Lu Z. Cell. 2026 Feb 5;189(3):969-986.e17. doi: 10.1016/j.cell.2025.12.039. Epub 2026 Jan 27. PubMed 41605211.
Backbone
  Vector backbone: pAAV-hSyn-EGFP
  Backbone manufacturer: Addgene
  Vector type: AAV, Cre/Lox
Growth in bacteria
  Bacterial resistance: Ampicillin, 100 μg/mL
  Growth temperature: 37°C
  Growth strain: NEB Stable
  Copy number: High Copy
Gene/Insert
  Gene/Insert name: IQGAP3
  Species: H. sapiens (human)
  Entrez Gene: IQGAP3
  Promoter: pCALM1
  Tag / fusion protein: FLAG (C terminal on insert)
  Cloning method: Restriction Enzyme; 5′ cloning site unknown (unknown if destroyed); 3′ cloning site unknown (unknown if destroyed)
  Sequencing primers: 5′ n/a
Terms and licenses: Academic/Nonprofit Terms; Industry Terms: Not Available to Industry
Depositor comments: See publication for corresponding AAV Link vectors.
How to cite: pAAVLINKv1-pCALM1-Cre-3' IQGAP3 was a gift from Zhonghua Lu (Addgene plasmid # 236705 ; http://n2t.net/addgene:236705 ; RRID:Addgene_236705)
